>Addgene plasmid #29257 | pEMS1529 | addgene partial sequence | sequence record 38860 | LacZ-R 5'-GACAGTATCGGCCTCAGGAA-3'
GGAAACCAGGCAAAGCGCCATTCGCCATTCAGGCTGCGCAACTGTTGGGAAGGGCGATCGGTGCGGGCCT
CTTCGCTATTACGCCAGCTGGCGAAAGGGGGATGTGCTGCAAGGCGATTAAGTTGGGTAACGCCAGGGTT
TTCCCAGTCACGACGTTGTAAAACGACGGGATCCGCCATGGTGGCGGAAGTTCCTATACCTTTTGAAGAA
TAGGAACTTCGGAATAGGAACTTCCTGTGGAGAGAAAGGCAAAGTGGATGTCAGTAAGACCAATAGGTGC
CTATCAGAAACGCAAGAGTCTTCTCTGTCTCGACAAGCCCAGTTTCTATTGGTCTCCTTAAACCTGTCTT
GTAACCTTGATACTTACGGCGCGCCGGTGTCTGGGCTCTGTCAGAGGTGAAAAGCAGCCGGGAGTGACTT
GCTCTCTGTCCTCTCTCTCTCCTCTCCACAGTGACAGTTAAGAGGCACAGAAGATGTGATTGCCATTTAT
GTAGACAGAGTGTCTGCCTCCCCGAAGCCAATCAGAGCTGCCGGCTCTGCATTATTTACTGAGCAGCATC
CCTCCACCCTCCCACCACCTCCTGCCCCCACTCTGCCCCCAGGGGGAGAGAGCCATCCTAGCAGGATGGA
GAGGAGCATCAGGGCCTGCTGGGACTGGCGAGAGGCCAAGGAAAAAATGGGCCCTGTGTTCCCAGGCACT
GTGTAGGATGCAGATTTGGGGCCAGGGCTCCTGGGACTCTCCCAGCAACTTTGA
