>Addgene plasmid #29257 | pEMS1529 | addgene partial sequence | sequence record 39372 | pEMS1307-fwd 5'-ccgcacgtctaagaaaccat-3'
AAATAGGCGTATCACGAGGCCCTTTCGTCTTCAAGAATTAATTCCGATCATATTCAATAACCCTTAATGA
ATTCGAGCTCCTAGGCCGGCCTGCTAAGAGGAAGTAATTTACGATTTTCTTAGGAGTTTATTTACTAGAG
TGTCTGTGGGTGAAATTCAGATTCCACTGGGCAAATGAGGAAATGAAAAATGTGGGAATGGATTCCTTTA
TAAAGAAGTTTGCCTGTGAAGGAAAGAAGAGTAAATAGTGCCATTGCTGGAGCAAGTTGGGCCGAGGGAG
ATGTGCTGAGAGAGAGATTTATCTGTGCATGTGAAGGAGCTGGTGGAGGAGGCAGAAGCACGAAAGAGAA
GACTACACATTTCATTAAGAGAAACAAAATCAAATTTTATTTTCTTTGAGGAAGATGGAAGGACCAAATT
AATATGCCTCTGTTGGAATTTTGCCCTAAAGACCAAAATTCCAGAACATTCTGCTGATAGAAGCCACAGA
TGTGGGCCAATTGTAGGTATCGGATCAGAGAGGAGAATCACTTTTTTGCCGTAGACTGCCCCATGCACCG
GCACCGTACCAGCCCTGGAGGTGTGTGGCGAGCCATGGTCCCTTTCCTCATGGCATGGTTCTTGGTGGGG
AAGACAGGTATGTTCCCATCTCCACGCCATTTGATGAGAACAATGCATATATACATGGGTAGAGGGCGCA
AATAAACTTCCTAGAGGGGATTTGGAAAGCCTGTTGCTGAGAGAGAACACAGGAGCTGTGTCAGGGGATA
TCCAGGCAGGTAC
