[The description below was written by a language model from this plasmid's Addgene catalogue record.]
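Description:
pEMS1529 is a Pleiades Promoter Project reporter plasmid built on the large pEMS1313 backbone (about 18.8 kb without insert). It is propagated in E. coli as a high-copy plasmid under ampicillin selection. The record includes no feature table, so the origin of replication and any other backbone elements, including anything used for delivery or integration into mammalian cells or mice, are not stated.

The insert is Ple58, a roughly 3.6 kb human MiniPromoter derived from regulatory sequence of the DDC gene (dopa decarboxylase, also known as AADC). It was cloned by restriction digestion between FseI and AscI sites. Ple58 is therefore a candidate promoter element rather than a protein-coding sequence. It sits upstream of a backbone-encoded Intron-LacZ-NLS cassette, so any transcriptional activity of the MiniPromoter would drive β-galactosidase. An intron in a reporter cassette of this kind generally supports efficient processing and expression of the transcript. The nuclear localization signal concentrates the enzyme in the nucleus, which makes it easier to identify individual expressing cells by histochemical staining.

The construct belongs to a toolbox effort to design compact human promoters that give selective expression in defined brain regions and cell types. For pEMS1529 the recorded outcome was negative: no LacZ reporter expression was detected in the brain or eye. It is mainly useful as a documented reference for a DDC-based MiniPromoter design that did not yield detectable expression in those tissues, and as a starting point for redesign or comparison with other MiniPromoters in the same series.
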