Addgene plasmid #29257: pEMS1529
Purpose: Expression of the reporter gene was not detected in the brain and eye using LacZ.
Depositing lab: Elizabeth Simpson. Depositing organization: University of British Columbia. Publication: A regulatory toolbox of MiniPromoters to drive selective expression in the brain. Portales-Casamar E, Swanson DJ, Liu L, de Leeuw CN, Banks KG, Ho Sui SJ, Fulton DL, Ali J, Amirabbasi M, Arenillas DJ, Babyak N, Black SF, Bonaguro RJ, Brauer E, Candido TR, Castellarin M, Chen J, Chen Y, Cheng JC, Chopra V, Docking TR, Dreolini L, D'Souza CA, Flynn EK, Glenn R, Hatakka K, Hearty TG, Imanian B, Jiang S, Khorasan-zadeh S, Komljenovic I, Laprise S, Liao NY, Lim JS, Lithwick S, Liu F, Liu J, Lu M, McConechy M, McLeod AJ, Milisavljevic M, Mis J, O'Connor K, Palma B, Palmquist DL, Schmouth JF, Swanson MI, Tam B, Ticoll A, Turner JL, Varhol R, Vermeulen J, Watkins RF, Wilson G, Wong BK, Wong SH, Wong TY, Yang GS, Ypsilanti AR, Jones SJ, Holt RA, Goldowitz D, Wasserman WW, Simpson EM. Proc Natl Acad Sci U S A. 2010 Sep 21. 107(38):16589-94. 10.1073/pnas.1009158107 PubMed 20807748.
Backbone
  Vector backbone: pEMS1313
  Backbone size w/o insert (bp): 18843
  Vector type: Pleiades Promoter Project [sic, Pleaides Plieades]
Growth in bacteria
  Bacterial resistance: Ampicillin, 100 μg/mL
  Growth temperature: 37°C
  Growth strain: DH5alpha
  Growth instructions: DH10B
  Copy number: High Copy
Gene/Insert
  Gene/Insert name: Ple58 (alt names: DDC; dopa decarboxylase)
  Species: H. sapiens (human)
  Insert size (bp): 3559
  Entrez Gene: DDC (a.k.a. AADC)
  Tag / fusion protein: Intron-LacZ-NLS (C terminal on backbone)
  Cloning method: Restriction Enzyme; 5′ cloning site FseI (unknown if destroyed); 3′ cloning site AscI (unknown if destroyed)
  Sequencing primers: 5′ Unknown
Terms and licenses: Academic/Nonprofit Terms; Industry Terms
How to cite: pEMS1529 was a gift from Elizabeth Simpson (Addgene plasmid # 29257 ; http://n2t.net/addgene:29257 ; RRID:Addgene_29257)
